>Addgene plasmid #165994 | pET19b-rDAD2 cPGFP(G164) | addgene full sequence | sequence record 329415 | Addgene NGS Result
GGAATTGTGAGCGGATAACAATTCCCCTCTAGAAATAATTTTGTTTAACTTTAAGAAGGAGATATACCAT
GGGTCAAACTTTACTGGACGCCTTGAATGTGAGGGTTGTAGGCAGCGGAGAGAGAGTGTTGGTACTTGCT
CACGGGTTTGGTACCGACCAGTCCGCTTGGAATAGGATTCTACCCTTTTTCCTTAGGGACTATAGAGTTG
TACTATACGATTTGGTGTGTGCAGGATCAGTTAACCCTGACTTCTTTGATTTTAGGAGGTACACAACACT
TGACCCTTATGTGGATGATTTGCTGCATATATTAGACGCGCTGGGGATAGACTGTTGCGCTTATGTTGGT
CATTCAGTATCAGCAATGATCGGCATATTGGCGTCTATACGTAGGCCGGAATTATTTTCTAAGCTAATTT
TGATAGGCGCGAGTCCTAGGTTTCTAAACGATGAAGACTACCACGGCGGTTTCGAGCAAGGAGAAATCGA
AAAGGTCTTTTCCGCGATGGAGGCAAACTATGAGGCGTGGGTGAATGGATTCGCGCCTTTGGCAGTGGGC
GCATCGTATAACGTCTTTATCATGGCCGACAAGCAGAAGAACGGCATCAAGGCGAACTTCAAGATCCGCC
ACAACATCGAGGACGGCGGCGTGCAGCTCGCCTATCACTACCAGCAGAACACCCCCATCGGCGACGGCCC
CGTGCTGCTGCCCGACAACCACTACCTGAGCGTGCAGTCCAAACTGAGCAAAGACCCCAACGAGAAGCGC
GATCACATGGTCCTGCTGGAGTTCGTGACCGCCGCCGGGATCACTCTCGGCATGGACGAGCTGTACAAGG
GCGGTACCGGAGGGAGCATGGTGAGCAAGGGCGAGGAGCTGTTCACCGGGGTGGTGCCCATCCTGGTCGA
GCTGGACGGCGACGTAAACGGCCACAAGTTCAGCGTGTCCGGCGAGGGCGAGGGCGATGCCACCTACGGC
AAGCTGACCCTGAAGTTCATCTGCACCACCGGCAAGCTGCCCGTGCCCTGGCCCACCCTCGTGACCACCC
TGACCTACGGCGTGCAGTGCTTCAGCCGCTACCCCGACCACATGAAGCAGCACGACTTCTTCAAGTCCGC
CATGCCCGAAGGCTACATTCAGGAGCGCACCATCTTCTTCAAGGACGACGGCAACTATAAGACACGCGCT
GAGGTTAAGTTCGAGGGCGACACTCTGGTTAACCGCATCGAGCTGAAGGGCATCGACTTCAAGGAGGACG
GCAACATCCTGGGCCATAAGCTTGAATATAACTTCAACGCGTCCGCTGATGTACCGGCAGCGGTAAGGGA
ATTCTCCCGTACACTGTTTAACATGCGTCCAGACATAACTTTGTTCGTTAGTAGGACAGTATTCAACAGC
GATATGAGAGGTGTTTTGGGCTTAGTGAAGGTCCCTTGTCATATCTTTCAGACAGCTAGAGATCATTCTG
TGCCTGCGAGTGTAGCCACTTATCTAAAGAACCACCTAGGCGGTAAAAATACAGTGCACTGGCTTAACAT
AGAAGGTCACCTTCCACATCTAAGTGCGCCCACTCTTTTAGCACAAGAGCTTAGGCGTGCACTGTCTCAT
CGTGGAGAAGCAGCAGCAAAGGAAGCGGCGGCAAAAGGGGGCATGGTGAGCAAGGGCGAGGAGAATAACA
TGGCCATCATCAAGGAGTTCATGCGCTTCAAGGTGCGCATGGAGGGCTCCGTGAACGGCCACGAGTTCGA
GATCGAGGGCGAGGGCGAGGGCCGCCCCTACGAGGGCTTTCAGACCGTTAAGCTGAAGGTGACCAAGGGT
GGCCCCCTGCCCTTCGCCTGGGACATCTTGTCCCCTCAGTTCACCTACGGCTCCAAGGCCTACGTGAAGC
ACCCCGCCGACATCCCCGACTACCTCAAGCTGTCCTTCCCCGAGGGCTTCAAGTGGGAGCGCGTGATGAA
CTTCGAGGACGGCGGCGTGGTGACCGTGACTCAGGACTCCTCCCTGCAGGACGGCGAGTTCATCTACAAG
GTGAAGCTGCGCGGCACCAACTTCCCCTCCGACGGCCCCGTAATGCAGAAGAAGACCATGGGCATGGAGG
CCTCCTCCGAGCGGATGTACCCCGAGGACGGCGCCCTGAAGGGCGAGGACAAGCTCAGGCTGAAGCTGAA
GGACGGCGGCCACTACACCTCCGAGGTCAAGACCACCTACAAGGCCAAGAAGCCCGTGCAGTTGCCCGGC
GCCTACATCGTCGACATCAAGTTGGACATCACCTCCCACAACGAGGACTACACCATCGTGGAACAGTACG
AACGCGCCGAGGGCCGCCACTCCACCGGCGGCATGGACGAGCTGTACAAGGCTGAGCAATAACTAGCATA
ACCCCTTGGGGCCTCTAAACGGGTCTTGAGGGGTTTTTTGCTGAAAGGAGGAACTATATCCGGATATCCC
GCAAGAGGCCCGGCAGTACCGGCATAACCAAGCCTATGCCTACAGCATCCAGGGTGACGGTGCCGAGGAT
GACGATGAGCGCATTGTTAGATTTCATACACGGTGCCTGACTGCGTTAGCAATTTAACTGTGATAAACTA
CCGCATTAAAGCTTATCGATGATAAGCTGTCAAACATGAGAATTCTTGAAGACGAAAGGGCCTCGTGATA
CGCCTATTTTTATAGGTTAATGTCATGATAATAATGGTTTCTTAGACGTCAGGTGGCACTTTTCGGGGAA
ATGTGCGCGGAACCCCTATTTGTTTATTTTTCTAAATACATTCAAATATGTATCCGCTCATGAGACAATA
ACCCTGATAAATGCTTCAATAATATTGAAAAAGGAAGAGTATGAGTATTCAACATTTCCGTGTCGCCCTT
ATTCCCTTTTTTGCGGCATTTTGCCTTCCTGTTTTTGCTCACCCAGAAACGCTGGTGAAAGTAAAAGATG
CTGAAGATCAGTTGGGTGCACGAGTGGGTTACATCGAACTGGATCTCAACAGCGGTAAGATCCTTGAGAG
TTTTCGCCCCGAAGAACGTTTTCCAATGATGAGCACTTTTAAAGTTCTGCTATGTGGCGCGGTATTATCC
CGTGTTGACGCCGGGCAAGAGCAACTCGGTCGCCGCATACACTATTCTCAGAATGACTTGGTTGAGTACT
CACCAGTCACAGAAAAGCATCTTACGGATGGCATGACAGTAAGAGAATTATGCAGTGCTGCCATAACCAT
GAGTGATAACACTGCGGCCAACTTACTTCTGACAACGATCGGAGGACCGAAGGAGCTAACCGCTTTTTTG
CACAACATGGGGGATCATGTAACTCGCCTTGATCGTTGGGAACCGGAGCTGAATGAAGCCATACCAAACG
ACGAGCGTGACACCACGATGCCTGCAGCAATGGCAACAACGTTGCGCAAACTATTAACTGGCGAACTACT
TACTCTAGCTTCCCGGCAACAATTAATAGACTGGATGGAGGCGGATAAAGTTGCAGGACCACTTCTGCGC
TCGGCCCTTCCGGCTGGCTGGTTTATTGCTGATAAATCTGGAGCCGGTGAGCGTGGGTCTCGCGGTATCA
TTGCAGCACTGGGGCCAGATGGTAAGCCCTCCCGTATCGTAGTTATCTACACGACGGGGAGTCAGGCAAC
TATGGATGAACGAAATAGACAGATCGCTGAGATAGGTGCCTCACTGATTAAGCATTGGTAACTGTCAGAC
CAAGTTTACTCATATATACTTTAGATTGATTTAAAACTTCATTTTTAATTTAAAAGGATCTAGGTGAAGA
TCCTTTTTGATAATCTCATGACCAAAATCCCTTAACGTGAGTTTTCGTTCCACTGAGCGTCAGACCCCGT
AGAAAAGATCAAAGGATCTTCTTGAGATCCTTTTTTTCTGCGCGTAATCTGCTGCTTGCAAACAAAAAAA
CCACCGCTACCAGCGGTGGTTTGTTTGCCGGATCAAGAGCTACCAACTCTTTTTCCGAAGGTAACTGGCT
TCAGCAGAGCGCAGATACCAAATACTGTCCTTCTAGTGTAGCCGTAGTTAGGCCACCACTTCAAGAACTC
TGTAGCACCGCCTACATACCTCGCTCTGCTAATCCTGTTACCAGTGGCTGCTGCCAGTGGCGATAAGTCG
TGTCTTACCGGGTTGGACTCAAGACGATAGTTACCGGATAAGGCGCAGCGGTCGGGCTGAACGGGGGGTT
CGTGCACACAGCCCAGCTTGGAGCGAACGACCTACACCGAACTGAGATACCTACAGCGTGAGCTATGAGA
AAGCGCCACGCTTCCCGAAGGGAGAAAGGCGGACAGGTATCCGGTAAGCGGCAGGGTCGGAACAGGAGAG
CGCACGAGGGAGCTTCCAGGGGGAAACGCCTGGTATCTTTATAGTCCTGTCGGGTTTCGCCACCTCTGAC
TTGAGCGTCGATTTTTGTGATGCTCGTCAGGGGGGCGGAGCCTATGGAAAAACGCCAGCAACGCGGCCTT
TTTACGGTTCCTGGCCTTTTGCTGGCCTTTTGCTCACATGTTCTTTCCTGCGTTATCCCCTGATTCTGTG
GATAACCGTATTACCGCCTTTGAGTGAGCTGATACCGCTCGCCGCAGCCGAACGACCGAGCGCAGCGAGT
CAGTGAGCGAGGAAGCGGAAGAGCGCCTGATGCGGTATTTTCTCCTTACGCATCTGTGCGGTATTTCACA
CCGCAATGGTGCACTCTCAGTACAATCTGCTCTGATGCCGCATAGTTAAGCCAGTATACACTCCGCTATC
GCTACGTGACTGGGTCATGGCTGCGCCCCGACACCCGCCAACACCCGCTGACGCGCCCTGACGGGCTTGT
CTGCTCCCGGCATCCGCTTACAGACAAGCTGTGACCGTCTCCGGGAGCTGCATGTGTCAGAGGTTTTCAC
CGTCATCACCGAAACGCGCGAGGCAGCTGCGGTAAAGCTCATCAGCGTGGTCGTGAAGCGATTCACAGAT
GTCTGCCTGTTCATCCGCGTCCAGCTCGTTGAGTTTCTCCAGAAGCGTTAATGTCTGGCTTCTGATAAAG
CGGGCCATGTTAAGGGCGGTTTTTTCCTGTTTGGTCACTGATGCCTCCGTGTAAGGGGGATTTCTGTTCA
TGGGGGTAATGATACCGATGAAACGAGAGAGGATGCTCACGATACGGGTTACTGATGATGAACATGCCCG
GTTACTGGAACGTTGTGAGGGTAAACAACTGGCGGTATGGATGCGGCGGGACCAGAGAAAAATCACTCAG
GGTCAATGCCAGCGCTTCGTTAATACAGATGTAGGTGTTCCACAGGGTAGCCAGCAGCATCCTGCGATGC
AGATCCGGAACATAATGGTGCAGGGCGCTGACTTCCGCGTTTCCAGACTTTACGAAACACGGAAACCGAA
GACCATTCATGTTGTTGCTCAGGTCGCAGACGTTTTGCAGCAGCAGTCGCTTCACGTTCGCTCGCGTATC
GGTGATTCATTCTGCTAACCAGTAAGGCAACCCCGCCAGCCTAGCCGGGTCCTCAACGACAGGAGCACGA
TCATGCGCACCCGTGGCCAGGACCCAACGCTGCCCGAGATGCGCCGCGTGCGGCTGCTGGAGATGGCGGA
CGCGATGGATATGTTCTGCCAAGGGTTGGTTTGCGCATTCACAGTTCTCCGCAAGAATTGATTGGCTCCA
ATTCTTGGAGTGGTGAATCCGTTAGCGAGGTGCCGCCGGCTTCCATTCAGGTCGAGGTGGCCCGGCTCCA
TGCACCGCGACGCAACGCGGGGAGGCAGACAAGGTATAGGGCGGCGCCTACAATCCATGCCAACCCGTTC
CATGTGCTCGCCGAGGCGGCATAAATCGCCGTGACGATCAGCGGTCCAATGATCGAAGTTAGGCTGGTAA
GAGCCGCGAGCGATCCTTGAAGCTGTCCCTGATGGTCGTCATCTACCTGCCTGGACAGCATGGCCTGCAA
CGCGGGCATCCCGATGCCGCCGGAAGCGAGAAGAATCATAATGGGGAAGGCCATCCAGCCTCGCGTCGCG
AACGCCAGCAAGACGTAGCCCAGCGCGTCGGCCGCCATGCCGGCGATAATGGCCTGCTTCTCGCCGAAAC
GTTTGGTGGCGGGACCAGTGACGAAGGCTTGAGCGAGGGCGTGCAAGATTCCGAATACCGCAAGCGACAG
GCCGATCATCGTCGCGCTCCAGCGAAAGCGGTCCTCGCCGAAAATGACCCAGAGCGCTGCCGGCACCTGT
CCTACGAGTTGCATGATAAAGAAGACAGTCATAAGTGCGGCGACGATAGTCATGCCCCGCGCCCACCGGA
AGGAGCTGACTGGGTTGAAGGCTCTCAAGGGCATCGGTCGAGATCCCGGTGCCTAATGAGTGAGCTAACT
TACATTAATTGCGTTGCGCTCACTGCCCGCTTTCCAGTCGGGAAACCTGTCGTGCCAGCTGCATTAATGA
ATCGGCCAACGCGCGGGGAGAGGCGGTTTGCGTATTGGGCGCCAGGGTGGTTTTTCTTTTCACCAGTGAG
ACGGGCAACAGCTGATTGCCCTTCACCGCCTGGCCCTGAGAGAGTTGCAGCAAGCGGTCCACGCTGGTTT
GCCCCAGCAGGCGAAAATCCTGTTTGATGGTGGTTAACGGCGGGATATAACATGAGCTGTCTTCGGTATC
GTCGTATCCCACTACCGAGATATCCGCACCAACGCGCAGCCCGGACTCGGTAATGGCGCGCATTGCGCCC
AGCGCCATCTGATCGTTGGCAACCAGCATCGCAGTGGGAACGATGCCCTCATTCAGCATTTGCATGGTTT
GTTGAAAACCGGACATGGCACTCCAGTCGCCTTCCCGTTCCGCTATCGGCTGAATTTGATTGCGAGTGAG
ATATTTATGCCAGCCAGCCAGACGCAGACGCGCCGAGACAGAACTTAATGGGCCCGCTAACAGCGCGATT
TGCTGGTGACCCAATGCGACCAGATGCTCCACGCCCAGTCGCGTACCGTCTTCATGGGAGAAAATAATAC
TGTTGATGGGTGTCTGGTCAGAGACATCAAGAAATAACGCCGGAACATTAGTGCAGGCAGCTTCCACAGC
AATGGCATCCTGGTCATCCAGCGGATAGTTAATGATCAGCCCACTGACGCGTTGCGCGAGAAGATTGTGC
ACCGCCGCTTTACAGGCTTCGACGCCGCTTCGTTCTACCATCGACACCACCACGCTGGCACCCAGTTGAT
CGGCGCGAGATTTAATCGCCGCGACAATTTGCGACGGCGCGTGCAGGGCCAGACTGGAGGTGGCAACGCC
AATCAGCAACGACTGTTTGCCCGCCAGTTGTTGTGCCACGCGGTTGGGAATGTAATTCAGCTCCGCCATC
GCCGCTTCCACTTTTTCCCGCGTTTTCGCAGAAACGTGGCTGGCCTGGTTCACCACGCGGGAAACGGTCT
GATAAGAGACACCGGCATACTCTGCGACATCGTATAACGTTACTGGTTTCACATTCACCACCCTGAATTG
ACTCTCTTCCGGGCGCTATCATGCCATACCGCGAAAGGTTTTGCGCCATTCGATGGTGTCCGGGATCTCG
ACGCTCTCCCTTATGCGACTCCTGCATTAGGAAGCAGCCCAGTAGTAGGTTGAGGCCGTTGAGCACCGCC
GCCGCAAGGAATGGTGCATGCAAGGAGATGGCGCCCAACAGTCCCCCGGCCACGGGGCCTGCCACCATAC
CCACGCCGAAACAAGCGCTCATGAGCCCGAAGTGGCGAGCCCGATCTTCCCCATCGGTGATGTCGGCGAT
ATAGGCGCCAGCAACCGCACCTGTGGCGCCGGTGATGCCGGCCACGATGCGTCCGGCGTAGAGGATCGAG
ATCTCGATCCCGCGAAATTAATACGACTCACTATAGG
Features (pLannotate 1.2.2; 19 found; start..end, strand, type, name):
      1..25      +  protein_bind   lac operator: The lac repressor binds to the lac operator to inhibit transcription in E. coli. This inhibition can be relieved by adding lactose or isopropyl-β-D-thiogalactopyranoside (IPTG). lac repressor encoded by lacI
     40..62      +  RBS            RBS: efficient ribosome binding site from bacteriophage T7 gene 10 (Olins and Rangwala, 1989)
    570..1292    +  CDS            cEGFP: cEGFP is a basic (constitutively fluorescent) green fluorescent protein published in 2008, derived from Aequorea victoria.
   1653..2360    +  CDS            LSSmOrange: LSSmOrange is a basic (constitutively fluorescent) long stokes shift fluorescent protein published in 2012, derived from Discosoma sp.. It has moderate acid sensitivity.
   2373..2420    +  terminator     T7 terminator: transcription terminator for bacteriophage T7 RNA polymerase
   2443..2547    -  CDS            TcR (fragment): tetracycline efflux protein; tet; confers resistance to tetracycline
   2595..2623    -  promoter       tet promoter: E. coli promoter for tetracycline efflux protein gene
   2736..2840    +  promoter       AmpR promoter: bla
   2841..3701    +  CDS            AmpR: β-lactamase; bla; confers resistance to ampicillin, carbenicillin, and related antibiotics
   3872..4460    +  rep_origin     ori: high-copy-number ColE1/pMB1/pBR322/pUC origin of replication
   4646..4785    -  misc_feature   bom: basis of mobility region from pBR322
   4887..5078    -  CDS            rop: Rop protein, which maintains plasmids at low copy number; rop
   5095..5475    +  CDS            YPB1_ECOLX: Protein predicted: Swiss-Prot protein existence level 4. From Escherichia coli.
   5717..6341    -  CDS            TcR (fragment): tetracycline efflux protein; tet; confers resistance to tetracycline
   6356..6377    -  protein_bind   CAP binding site: CAP binding activates transcription in the presence of cAMP. E. coli catabolite activator protein
   6390..7472    -  CDS            lacI: lac repressor; lacI; The lac repressor binds to the lac operator to inhibit transcription in E. coli. This inhibition can be relieved by adding lactose or isopropyl-β-D-thiogalactopyranoside (IPTG).
   7473..7550    -  promoter       lacI promoter: lacI
   7558..7837    -  CDS            TcR (fragment): tetracycline efflux protein; tet; confers resistance to tetracycline
   7859..7877    +  promoter       T7 promoter: promoter for bacteriophage T7 RNA polymerase
