[The description below was written by a language model from this plasmid's Addgene catalogue record and pLannotate feature annotations shown in this document.]
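Description:
pET19b-rDAD2 cPGFP(G164) is a bacterial expression plasmid built on the pET19b backbone for producing a synthetic fluorescent biosensor protein in Escherichia coli. It is maintained through a pBR322-type ColE1 origin accompanied by the bom site and the rop gene, and is selected with ampicillin via the β-lactamase (AmpR) cassette. The catalogue lists it as high copy, although rop is normally associated with reduced copy number. Remnants of the tetracycline resistance gene are annotated as non-functional fragments carried over from the pBR322 lineage.

Expression is driven by a T7 promoter followed by a lac operator and the T7 gene 10 ribosome binding site, with a T7 terminator downstream. The plasmid-borne lacI gene supplies the repressor, so transcription requires a host providing T7 RNA polymerase and is induced with IPTG.

The insert, assembled by Gibson cloning, is described as rDAD2 cPGFP(G164). The name and the associated publication on strigolactone biosensors suggest a DAD2 receptor/enzyme scaffold with a circularly permuted GFP inserted at position G164. This fits the annotated circularly permuted EGFP-like coding region, which has unannotated coding sequence on both sides. An LSSmOrange coding sequence lies further downstream, before the terminator. It may act as a second, reference fluorophore for ratiometric readout, but the record does not state this explicitly. No DAD2 segments or affinity tag are annotated, so the presence of the pET19b His tag cannot be confirmed. The construct is intended for recombinant production of the sensor protein for fluorescence-based strigolactone detection.
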