Addgene plasmid #165994: pET19b-rDAD2 cPGFP(G164)
Purpose: Expression of coding sequence in Escherichia coli
Depositing lab: Claudia Vickers. Depositing organization: University of Queensland. Publication: Rational Design of Novel Fluorescent Enzyme Biosensors for Direct Detection of Strigolactones. Chesterfield RJ, Whitfield JH, Pouvreau B, Cao D, Alexandrov K, Beveridge CA, Vickers CE. ACS Synth Biol. 2020 Aug 21;9(8):2107-2118. doi: 10.1021/acssynbio.0c00192. Epub 2020 Aug 11. PubMed 32786922.
Backbone
  Vector backbone: pET19b
  Backbone size w/o insert (bp): 5717
  Vector type: Bacterial Expression
Growth in bacteria
  Bacterial resistance: Ampicillin, 100 μg/mL
  Growth temperature: 37°C
  Growth strain: DH5alpha
  Copy number: High Copy
Gene/Insert
  Gene/Insert name: rDAD2 cPGFP(G164)
  Species: Synthetic
  Promoter: T7 promoter
  Cloning method: Gibson Cloning
Terms and licenses: Academic/Nonprofit Terms; Industry Terms: Not Available to Industry
How to cite: pET19b-rDAD2 cPGFP(G164) was a gift from Claudia Vickers (Addgene plasmid # 165994 ; http://n2t.net/addgene:165994 ; RRID:Addgene_165994)
